LOCUS       Untitled_pEXPR_#2 5114 bp DNA circular 11/02/2019
DEFINITION
ACCESSION
VERSION
SOURCE
  ORGANISM
COMMENT     Serial Cloner Genbank Format
COMMENT     SerialCloner_Type=DNA
COMMENT     SerialCloner_Comments=GateWay(tm) LR reaction between pDONR223 LC3A
            WT as an Entry vector and pDEST-CMV 3xFLAG-gateway as a Destination
            vector .
COMMENT     SerialCloner_Ends=0,0,,0,
FEATURES             Location/Qualifiers
     primer_bind     2380..2397
                     /label=M13-fwd
                     /SerialCloner_Color=&h00FFFF
                     /SerialCloner_Show=True
                     /SerialCloner_Protect=True
                     /SerialCloner_Arrow=True
                     /SerialCloner_Desc=label=M13-fwd - ApEinfo_fwdcolor=cyan -
                     ApEinfo_revcolor=green - 141..158 \
     primer_bind     complement(4730..4750)
                     /label=M13-rev
                     /SerialCloner_Color=&h00FFFF
                     /SerialCloner_Show=True
                     /SerialCloner_Protect=True
                     /SerialCloner_Arrow=True
                     /SerialCloner_Desc=label=M13-rev - ApEinfo_fwdcolor=cyan -
                     ApEinfo_revcolor=green - complement(3777..3797) \
     primer_bind     complement(4700..4719)
                     /label=T7
                     /SerialCloner_Color=&h00FFFF
                     /SerialCloner_Show=True
                     /SerialCloner_Protect=True
                     /SerialCloner_Arrow=True
                     /SerialCloner_Desc=label=T7 - ApEinfo_fwdcolor=cyan -
                     ApEinfo_revcolor=green - complement(3747..3766) \
     rep_origin      complement(3..685)
                     /label=ColE1 origin
                     /SerialCloner_Color=&h84A4C0
                     /SerialCloner_Show=True
                     /SerialCloner_Protect=True
                     /SerialCloner_Arrow=True
                     /SerialCloner_Desc=label=ColE1 origin -
                     ApEinfo_fwdcolor=gray50 - ApEinfo_revcolor=gray50 -
                     complement(4164..4846) \
     rep_origin      1789..2095
                     /label=F1 ori
                     /SerialCloner_Color=&h84A4C0
                     /SerialCloner_Show=True
                     /SerialCloner_Protect=True
                     /SerialCloner_Arrow=True
                     /SerialCloner_Desc=label=F1 ori - ApEinfo_fwdcolor=gray50 -
                     ApEinfo_revcolor=gray50 - 5950..6256 \
     CDS             complement(2241..2309)
                     /label=LacZ alpha
                     /SerialCloner_Color=&h84A4C0
                     /SerialCloner_Show=True
                     /SerialCloner_Protect=True
                     /SerialCloner_Arrow=True
                     /SerialCloner_Desc=label=LacZ alpha -
                     ApEinfo_fwdcolor=#6495ed - ApEinfo_revcolor=#6495ed -
                     complement(2..70) \
     misc_binding    complement(4756..4778)
                     /label=LacO
                     /SerialCloner_Color=&h808000
                     /SerialCloner_Show=True
                     /SerialCloner_Protect=True
                     /SerialCloner_Arrow=True
                     /SerialCloner_Desc=label=LacO - ApEinfo_fwdcolor=#6495ed -
                     ApEinfo_revcolor=#6495ed - complement(3803..3825) \
     CDS             complement(783..1442)
                     /label=AmpR
                     /SerialCloner_Color=&hFFFF00
                     /SerialCloner_Show=True
                     /SerialCloner_Protect=True
                     /SerialCloner_Arrow=True
                     /SerialCloner_Desc=label=AmpR - ApEinfo_fwdcolor=yellow -
                     ApEinfo_revcolor=yellow - complement(4944..5603) \
     promoter        2634..3160
                     /label=CMV promoter
                     /SerialCloner_Color=&h6495ED
                     /SerialCloner_Show=True
                     /SerialCloner_Protect=True
                     /SerialCloner_Arrow=True
                     /SerialCloner_Desc=label=CMV promoter -
                     ApEinfo_fwdcolor=cornflower blue -
                     ApEinfo_revcolor=cornflower blue - 395..921 \
     promoter        4466..4662
                     /label=SV40 early promoter
                     /SerialCloner_Color=&h6495ED
                     /SerialCloner_Show=True
                     /SerialCloner_Protect=True
                     /SerialCloner_Arrow=True
                     /SerialCloner_Desc=label=SV40 early promoter -
                     ApEinfo_fwdcolor=cornflower blue -
                     ApEinfo_revcolor=cornflower blue - 3513..3709 \
     polyA_signal    3682..4162
                     /label=hGH polyA signal
                     /SerialCloner_Color=&hFFC0CB
                     /SerialCloner_Show=True
                     /SerialCloner_Protect=True
                     /SerialCloner_Arrow=True
                     /SerialCloner_Desc=label=hGH polyA signal -
                     ApEinfo_fwdcolor=pink - ApEinfo_revcolor=pink - 2729..3209
                     \
     misc_feature    3175..3243
                     /label=3xFLAG
                     /SerialCloner_Color=&hFF8000
                     /SerialCloner_Show=True
                     /SerialCloner_Protect=True
                     /SerialCloner_Arrow=True
                     /SerialCloner_Desc=label=3xflag - ApEinfo_fwdcolor=#00ff00
                     - ApEinfo_revcolor=green - 1002..1004 \ 3254..3656
                     /label=Insert from pDONR223 LC3A WT
                     /SerialCloner_Color=&h84A4C0
                     /SerialCloner_Show=True
                     /SerialCloner_Protect=True
                     /SerialCloner_Arrow=True
                     /SerialCloner_Desc=note="Fragment inserted from pDONR223
                     LC3A WT into pDEST-CMV 3xFLAG-gateway [LR] reaction \
     promoter        complement(4701..4719)
                     /label=T7 promoter
                     /SerialCloner_Color=&hF08080
                     /SerialCloner_Show=True
                     /SerialCloner_Protect=True
                     /SerialCloner_Arrow=True
                     /SerialCloner_Desc=label="T7_promoter" -
                     translation="MEKKITGYTTVDISQWHRKEHFEAFQSVAQCTYNQTVQLDITAF -
                     LKTVKKNKHKFYPAFIHILARLMNAHPEFRMAMKDGELVIWDSVHPCYTVFHEQTETF
                     -
                     SSLWSEYHDDFRQFLHIYSQDVACYGENLAYFPKGFIENMFFVSANPWVSFTSFDLNV
                     - ANMDNFFAPVFTMGKYYTQGDKVLMPLAIQVHHAVCDGFHVGRMLNE \
     promoter        complement(4730..4748)
                     /label=M13 reverse primer
                     /SerialCloner_Color=&hF08080
                     /SerialCloner_Show=True
                     /SerialCloner_Protect=True
                     /SerialCloner_Arrow=True
                     /SerialCloner_Desc=label="M13_reverse_primer" -
                     translation="MEKKITGYTTVDISQWHRKEHFEAFQSVAQCTYNQTVQLDITAF -
                     LKTVKKNKHKFYPAFIHILARLMNAHPEFRMAMKDGELVIWDSVHPCYTVFHEQTETF
                     -
                     SSLWSEYHDDFRQFLHIYSQDVACYGENLAYFPKGFIENMFFVSANPWVSFTSFDLNV
                     - ANMDNFFAPVFTMGKYYTQGDKVLMPLAIQVHHAVCDGFH \
     CDS             3274..3636
                     /label=LC3A
                     /SerialCloner_Color=&hFF8000
                     /SerialCloner_Show=True
                     /SerialCloner_Protect=True
                     /SerialCloner_Arrow=True
ORIGIN
        1 AAGGCCGCGT TGCTGGCGTT TTTCCATAGG CTCCGCCCCC CTGACGAGCA TCACAAAAAT
       61 CGACGCTCAA GTCAGAGGTG GCGAAACCCG ACAGGACTAT AAAGATACCA GGCGTTTCCC
      121 CCTGGAAGCT CCCTCGTGCG CTCTCCTGTT CCGACCCTGC CGCTTACCGG ATACCTGTCC
      181 GCCTTTCTCC CTTCGGGAAG CGTGGCGCTT TCTCAATGCT CACGCTGTAG GTATCTCAGT
      241 TCGGTGTAGG TCGTTCGCTC CAAGCTGGGC TGTGTGCACG AACCCCCCGT TCAGCCCGAC
      301 CGCTGCGCCT TATCCGGTAA CTATCGTCTT GAGTCCAACC CGGTAAGACA CGACTTATCG
      361 CCACTGGCAG CAGCCACTGG TAACAGGATT AGCAGAGCGA GGTATGTAGG CGGTGCTACA
      421 GAGTTCTTGA AGTGGTGGCC TAACTACGGC TACACTAGAA GGACAGTATT TGGTATCTGC
      481 GCTCTGCTGA AGCCAGTTAC CTTCGGAAAA AGAGTTGGTA GCTCTTGATC CGGCAAACAA
      541 ACCACCGCTG GTAGCGGTGG TTTTTTTGTT TGCAAGCAGC AGATTACGCG CAGAAAAAAA
      601 GGATCTCAAG AAGATCCTTT GATCTTTTCT ACGGGGTCTG ACGCTCAGTG GAACGAAAAC
      661 TCACGTTAAG GGATTTTGGT CATGAGATTA TCAAAAAGGA TCTTCACCTA GATCCTTTTA
      721 AATTAAAAAT GAAGTTTTAA ATCAATCTAA AGTATATATG AGTAAACTTG GTCTGACAGT
      781 TACCAATGCT TAATCAGTGA GGCACCTATC TCAGCGATCT GTCTATTTCG TTCATCCATA
      841 GTTGCCTGAC TCCCCGTCGT GTAGATAACT ACGATACGGG AGGGCTTACC ATCTGGCCCC
      901 AGTGCTGCAA TGATACCGCG AGACCCACGC TCACCGGCTC CAGATTTATC AGCAATAAAC
      961 CAGCCAGCCG GAAGGGCCGA GCGCAGAAGT GGTCCTGCAA CTTTATCCGC CTCCATCCAG
     1021 TCTATTAATT GTTGCCGGGA AGCTAGAGTA AGTAGTTCGC CAGTTAATAG TTTGCGCAAC
     1081 GTTGTTGCCA TTGCTACAGG CATCGTGGTG TCACGCTCGT CGTTTGGTAT GGCTTCATTC
     1141 AGCTCCGGTT CCCAACGATC AAGGCGAGTT ACATGATCCC CCATGTTGTG CAAAAAAGCG
     1201 GTTAGCTCCT TCGGTCCTCC GATCGTTGTC AGAAGTAAGT TGGCCGCAGT GTTATCACTC
     1261 ATGGTTATGG CAGCACTGCA TAATTCTCTT ACTGTCATGC CATCCGTAAG ATGCTTTTCT
     1321 GTGACTGGTG AGTACTCAAC CAAGTCATTC TGAGAATAGT GTATGCGGCG ACCGAGTTGC
     1381 TCTTGCCCGG CGTCAATACG GGATAATACC GCGCCACATA GCAGAACTTT AAAAGTGCTC
     1441 ATCATTGGAA AACGTTCTTC GGGGCGAAAA CTCTCAAGGA TCTTACCGCT GTTGAGATCC
     1501 AGTTCGATGT AACCCACTCG TGCACCCAAC TGATCTTCAG CATCTTTTAC TTTCACCAGC
     1561 GTTTCTGGGT GAGCAAAAAC AGGAAGGCAA AATGCCGCAA AAAAGGGAAT AAGGGCGACA
     1621 CGGAAATGTT GAATACTCAT ACTCTTCCTT TTTCAATATT ATTGAAGCAT TTATCAGGGT
     1681 TATTGTCTCA TGAGCGGATA CATATTTGAA TGTATTTAGA AAAATAAACA AATAGGGGTT
     1741 CCGCGCACAT TTCCCCGAAA AGTGCCACCT GNNNNNNNNN NNNNNNNNNN NNNNNNNNNN
     1801 NNNNNNNNNN NNNNNNNNNN NNNNNNNNNN NNNNNNNNNN NNNNNNNNNN NNNNNNNNNN
     1861 NNNNNNNNNN NNNNNNNNNN NNNNNNNNNN NNNNNCNNNN NNNNNNNNNN NNNNNNNNNN
     1921 NNNNNNNNCA NNNNNNNNNN NNNNNNNNNN NNNNNNNNNN NNNNNNNNNN NNNNNNNNNN
     1981 NNNNNNNANN NNNNNNNNNN NNNNNNNNNN NNNNNNNNNN NNNNNNNNNN NNNNNNNCCT
     2041 TTGACGTTGG AGTCCACGTT CTTTNNNNNN NNNNNNNNNN NNNNNNNNNN NNNNNNNNNN
     2101 NACCCTATCT CGGTCTATTC TTTTGATTTA TAAGGGATTT TGCCGATTTC GGCCTATTGG
     2161 TTAAAAAATG AGCTGATTTA ACAAAAATTT AACGCGAATT TTAACAAAAT ATTAACAAAA
     2221 TATTAACGTT TACAATTTCC CCATTCGCCA TTCAGGCTGC GCAACTGTTG GGAAGGGCGA
     2281 TCGGTGCGGG CCTCTTCGCT ATTACGCCAG CTGGCGAAAG GGGGATGTGC TGCAAGGCGA
     2341 TTAAGTTGGG TAACGCCAGG GTTTTCCCAG TCACGACGTT GTAAAACGAC GGCCAGTGCC
     2401 AAGCTGATCT ATACATTGAA TCAATATTGG CAATTAGCCA TATTAGTCAT TGGTTATATA
     2461 GCATAAATCA ATATTGGCTA TTGGCCATTG CATACGTTGT ATCTATATCA TAATATGTAC
     2521 ATTTATATTG GCTCATGTCC AATATGACCG CCATGTTGAC ATTGATTATT GACTAGTTAT
     2581 TAATAGTAAT CAATTACGGG GTCATTAGTT CATAGCCCAT ATATGGAGTT CCGCGTTACA
     2641 TAACTTACGG TAAATGGCCC GCCTGGCTGA CCGCCCAACG ACCCCCGCCC ATTGACGTCA
     2701 ATAATGACGT ATGTTCCCAT AGTAACGCCA ATAGGGACTT TCCATTGACG TCAATGGGTG
     2761 GAGTATTTAC GGTAAACTGC CCACTTGGCA GTACATCAAG TGTATCATAT GCCAAGTCCG
     2821 CCCCCTATTG ACGTCAATGA CGGTAAATGG CCCGCCTGGC ATTATGCCCA GTACATGACC
     2881 TTACGGGACT TTCCTACTTG GCAGTACATC TACGTATTAG TCATCGCTAT TACCATGGTG
     2941 ATGCGGTTTT GGCAGTACAC CAATGGGCGT GGATAGCGGT TTGACTCACG GGGATTTCCA
     3001 AGTCTCCACC CCATTGACGT CAATGGGAGT TTGTTTTGGC ACCAAAATCA ACGGGACTTT
     3061 CCAAAATGTC GTAATAACCC CGCCCCGTTG ACGCAAATGG GCGGTAGGCG TGTACGGTGG
     3121 GAGGTCTATA TAAGCAGAGC TCGTTTAGTG AACCGTCAGA ATTGATCTGG TACCATGGAC
     3181 TACAAAGACC ATGACGGTGA TTATAAAGAT CATGACATCG ATTACAAGGA TGACGATGAC
     3241 AAGCTTACAA GTTTGTACAA AAAAGCAGGC TTAATGCCCT CAGACCGGCC TTTCAAGCAG
     3301 CGGCGGAGCT TCGCCGACCG CTGTAAGGAG GTACAGCAGA TCCGCGACCA GCACCCCAGC
     3361 AAAATCCCGG TGATCATCGA GCGCTACAAG GGTGAGAAGC AGCTGCCCGT CCTGGACAAG
     3421 ACCAAGTTTT TGGTCCCGGA CCATGTCAAC ATGAGCGAGT TGGTCAAGAT CATCCGGCGC
     3481 CGCCTGCAGC TGAACCCCAC GCAGGCCTTC TTCCTGCTGG TGAACCAGCA CAGCATGGTG
     3541 AGTGTGTCCA CGCCCATCGC GGACATCTAC GAGCAGGAGA AAGACGAGGA CGGCTTCCTC
     3601 TATATGGTCT ACGCCTCCCA GGAAACCTTC GGCTTCTAAT ACCCAGCTTT CTTGTACAAA
     3661 GTGGTGTGAT CTAGAGGATC CCGGGTGGCA TCCCTGTGAC CCCTCCCCAG TGCCTCTCCT
     3721 GGCCCTGGAA GTTGCCACTC CAGTGCCCAC CAGCCTTGTC CTAATAAAAT TAAGTTGCAT
     3781 CATTTTGTCT GACTAGGTGT CCTTCTATAA TATTATGGGG TGGAGGGGGG TGGTATGGAG
     3841 CAAGGGGCAA GTTGGGAAGA CAACCTGTAG GGCCTGCGGG GTCTATTGGG AACCAAGCTG
     3901 GAGTGCAGTG GCACAATCTT GGCTCACTGC AATCTCCGCC TCCTGGGTTC AAGCGATTCT
     3961 CCTGCCTCAG CCTCCCGAGT TGTTGGGATT CCAGGCATGC ATGACCAGGC TCAGCTAATT
     4021 TTTGTTTTTT TGGTAGAGAC GGGGTTTCAC CATATTGGCC AGGCTGGTCT CCAACTCCTA
     4081 ATCTCAGGTG ATCTACCCAC CTTGGCCTCC CAAATTGCTG GGATTACAGG CGTGAACCAC
     4141 TGCTCCCTTC CCTGTCCTTC TGATTTTAAA ATAACTATAC CAGCAGGAGG ACGTCCAGAC
     4201 ACAGCATAGG CTACCTGCCA TGGCCCAACC GGTGGGACAT TTGAGTTGCT TGCTTGGCAC
     4261 TGTCCTCTCA TGCGTTGGGT CCACTCAGTA GATGCCTGTT GAATTGGGTA CGCGGCCAGC
     4321 TTCTGTGGAA TGTGTGTCAG TTAGGGTGTG GAAAGTCCCC AGGCTCCCCA GCAGGCAGAA
     4381 GTATGCAAAG CATGCATCTC AATTAGTCAG CAACCAGGTG TGGAAAAGTC CCCAGGCTCC
     4441 CCAGCAGGCA GAAGTATGCA AAGCATGCAT CTCAATTAGT CAGCAACCAT AGTCCCGCCC
     4501 CTAACTCCGC CCATCCCGCC CCTAACTCCG CCCAGTTCCG CCCATTCTCC GCCCCATGGC
     4561 TGACTAATTT TTTTTATTTA TGCAGAGGCC GAGGCCGCCT CGGCCTCTGA GCTATTCCAG
     4621 AAGTAGTGAG GAGGCTTTTT TGGAGGCCTA GGCTTTTGCA AAAAGCTCCT CGAGGAACTG
     4681 AAAAACCAGA AAGTTAATTC CCTATAGTGA GTCGTATTAA ATTCGTAATC ATGGTCATAG
     4741 CTGTTTCCTG TGTGAAATTG TTATCCGCTC ACAATTCCAC ACAACATACG AGCCGGAAGC
     4801 ATAAAGTGTA AAGCCTGGGG TGCCTAATGA GTGAGCTAAC TCACATTAAT TGCGTTGCGC
     4861 TCACTGCCCG CTTTCCAGTC GGGAAACCTG TCGTGCCAGC TGCATTAATG AATCGGCCAA
     4921 CGCGCGGGGA GAGGCGGTTT GCGTATTGGG CGCTCTTCCG CTTCCTCGCT CACTGACTCG
     4981 CTGCGCTCGG TCGTTCGGCT GCGGCGAGCG GTATCAGCTC ACTCAAAGGC GGTAATACGG
     5041 TTATCCACAG AATCAGGGGA TAACGCAGGA AAGAACATGT GAGCAAAAGG CCAGCAAAAG
     5101 GCCAGGAACC GTAA
//
