>Addgene plasmid #123089 | pCMV 3xFLAG-LC3A WT | addgene full sequence | sequence record 243913 | Addgene NGS Result
AAAGGCCGCGTTGCTGGCGTTTTTCCATAGGCTCCGCCCCCCTGACGAGCATCACAAAAATCGACGCTCA
AGTCAGAGGTGGCGAAACCCGACAGGACTATAAAGATACCAGGCGTTTCCCCCTGGAAGCTCCCTCGTGC
GCTCTCCTGTTCCGACCCTGCCGCTTACCGGATACCTGTCCGCCTTTCTCCCTTCGGGAAGCGTGGCGCT
TTCTCATAGCTCACGCTGTAGGTATCTCAGTTCGGTGTAGGTCGTTCGCTCCAAGCTGGGCTGTGTGCAC
GAACCCCCCGTTCAGCCCGACCGCTGCGCCTTATCCGGTAACTATCGTCTTGAGTCCAACCCGGTAAGAC
ACGACTTATCGCCACTGGCAGCAGCCACTGGTAACAGGATTAGCAGAGCGAGGTATGTAGGCGGTGCTAC
AGAGTTCTTGAAGTGGTGGCCTAACTACGGCTACACTAGAAGAACAGTATTTGGTATCTGCGCTCTGCTG
AAGCCAGTTACCTTCGGAAAAAGAGTTGGTAGCTCTTGATCCGGCAAACAAACCACCGCTGGTAGCGGTG
GTTTTTTTGTTTGCAAGCAGCAGATTACGCGCAGAAAAAAAGGATCTCAAGAAGATCCTTTGATCTTTTC
TACGGGGTCTGACGCTCAGTGGAACGAAAACTCACGTTAAGGGATTTTGGTCATGAGATTATCAAAAAGG
ATCTTCACCTAGATCCTTTTAAATTAAAAATGAAGTTTTAAATCAATCTAAAGTATATATGAGTAAACTT
GGTCTGACAGTTACCAATGCTTAATCAGTGAGGCACCTATCTCAGCGATCTGTCTATTTCGTTCATCCAT
AGTTGCCTGACTCCCCGTCGTGTAGATAACTACGATACGGGAGGGCTTACCATCTGGCCCCAGTGCTGCA
ATGATACCGCGAGACCCACGCTCACCGGCTCCAGATTTATCAGCAATAAACCAGCCAGCCGGAAGGGCCG
AGCGCAGAAGTGGTCCTGCAACTTTATCCGCCTCCATCCAGTCTATTAATTGTTGCCGGGAAGCTAGAGT
AAGTAGTTCGCCAGTTAATAGTTTGCGCAACGTTGTTGCCATTGCTACAGGCATCGTGGTGTCACGCTCG
TCGTTTGGTATGGCTTCATTCAGCTCCGGTTCCCAACGATCAAGGCGAGTTACATGATCCCCCATGTTGT
GCAAAAAAGCGGTTAGCTCCTTCGGTCCTCCGATCGTTGTCAGAAGTAAGTTGGCCGCAGTGTTATCACT
CATGGTTATGGCAGCACTGCATAATTCTCTTACTGTCATGCCATCCGTAAGATGCTTTTCTGTGACTGGT
GAGTACTCAACCAAGTCATTCTGAGAATAGTGTATGCGGCGACCGAGTTGCTCTTGCCCGGCGTCAATAC
GGGATAATACCGCGCCACATAGCAGAACTTTAAAAGTGCTCATCATTGGAAAACGTTCTTCGGGGCGAAA
ACTCTCAAGGATCTTACCGCTGTTGAGATCCAGTTCGATGTAACCCACTCGTGCACCCAACTGATCTTCA
GCATCTTTTACTTTCACCAGCGTTTCTGGGTGAGCAAAAACAGGAAGGCAAAATGCCGCAAAAAAGGGAA
TAAGGGCGACACGGAAATGTTGAATACTCATACTCTTCCTTTTTCAATATTATTGAAGCATTTATCAGGG
TTATTGTCTCATGAGCGGATACATATTTGAATGTATTTAGAAAAATAAACAAATAGGGGTTCCGCGCACA
TTTCCCCGAAAAGTGCCACCTG
[124 nt withheld, positions 1773-1896]
C
[91 nt withheld, positions 1898-1988]
A
[49 nt withheld, positions 1990-2038]
CCTTTGACGTTGGAGTCCACGTTCTTT
[37 nt withheld, positions 2066-2102]
ACCCTATCTCGGTCTATTCTTTTGATTTATAAGGGATTTTGCCGATTTCGGCCTATTGGTTAAAAAATGA
GCTGATTTAACAAAAATTTAACGCGAATTTTAACAAAATATTAACGCTTACAATTTCCATTCGCCATTCA
GGCTGCGCAACTGTTGGGAAGGGCGATCGGTGCGGGCCTCTTCGCTATTACGCCAGCTGGCGAAAGGGGG
ATGTGCTGCAAGGCGATTAAGTTGGGTAACGCCAGGGTTTTCCCAGTCACGACGTTGTAAAACGACGGCC
AGTGCCAAGCTGATCTATACATTGAATCAATATTGGCAATTAGCCATATTAGTCATTGGTTATATAGCAT
AAATCAATATTGGCTATTGGCCATTGCATACGTTGTATCTATATCATAATATGTACATTTATATTGGCTC
ATGTCCAATATGACCGCCATGTTGACATTGATTATTGACTAGTTATTAATAGTAATCAATTACGGGGTCA
TTAGTTCATAGCCCATATATGGAGTTCCGCGTTACATAACTTACGGTAAATGGCCCGCCTGGCTGACCGC
CCAACGACCCCCGCCCATTGACGTCAATAATGACGTATGTTCCCATAGTAACGCCAATAGGGACTTTCCA
TTGACGTCAATGGGTGGAGTATTTACGGTAAACTGCCCACTTGGCAGTACATCAAGTGTATCATATGCCA
AGTCCGCCCCCTATTGACGTCAATGACGGTAAATGGCCCGCCTGGCATTATGCCCAGTACATGACCTTAC
GGGACTTTCCTACTTGGCAGTACATCTACGTATTAGTCATCGCTATTACCATGGTGATGCGGTTTTGGCA
GTACACCAATGGGCGTGGATAGCGGTTTGACTCACGGGGATTTCCAAGTCTCCACCCCATTGACGTCAAT
GGGAGTTTGTTTTGGCACCAAAATCAACGGGACTTTCCAAAATGTCGTAATAACCCCGCCCCGTTGACGC
AAATGGGCGGTAGGCGTGTACGGTGGGAGGTCTATATAAGCAGAGCTCGTTTAGTGAACCGTCAGAATTG
ATCTGGTACCATGGACTACAAAGACCATGACGGTGATTATAAAGATCATGACATCGATTACAAGGATGAC
GATGACAAGCTTACAAGTTTGTACAAAAAAGCAGGCTTAATGCCCTCAGACCGGCCTTTCAAGCAGCGGC
GGAGCTTCGCCGACCGCTGTAAGGAGGTACAGCAGATCCGCGACCAGCACCCCAGCAAAATCCCGGTGAT
CATCGAGCGCTACAAGGGTGAGAAGCAGCTGCCCGTCCTGGACAAGACCAAGTTTTTGGTCCCGGACCAT
GTCAACATGAGCGAGTTGGTCAAGATCATCCGGCGCCGCCTGCAGCTGAACCCCACGCAGGCCTTCTTCC
TGCTGGTGAACCAGCACAGCATGGTGAGTGTGTCCACGCCCATCGCGGACATCTACGAGCAGGAGAAAGA
CGAGGACGGCTTCCTCTATATGGTCTACGCCTCCCAGGAAACCTTCGGCTTCTAATACCCAGCTTTCTTG
TACAAAGTGGTGTGATCTAGAGGATCCCGGGTGGCATCCCTGTGACCCCTCCCCAGTGCCTCTCCTGGCC
CTGGAAGTTGCCACTCCAGTGCCCACCAGCCTTGTCCTAATAAAATTAAGTTGCATCATTTTGTCTGACT
AGGTGTCCTTCTATAATATTATGGGGTGGAGGGGGGTGGTATGGAGCAAGGGGCAAGTTGGGAAGACAAC
CTGTAGGGCCTGCGGGGTCTATTGGGAACCAAGCTGGAGTGCAGTGGCACAATCTTGGCTCACTGCAATC
TCCGCCTCCTGGGTTCAAGCGATTCTCCTGCCTCAGCCTCCCGAGTTGTTGGGATTCCAGGCATGCATGA
CCAGGCTCAGCTAATTTTTGTTTTTTTGGTAGAGACGGGGTTTCACCATATTGGCCAGGCTGGTCTCCAA
CTCCTAATCTCAGGTGATCTACCCACCTTGGCCTCCCAAATTGCTGGGATTACAGGCGTGAACCACTGCT
CCCTTCCCTGTCCTTCTGATTTTAAAATAACTATACCAGCAGGAGGACGTCCAGACACAGCATAGGCTAC
CTGGCCATGCCCAACCGGTGGGACATTTGAGTTGCTTGCTTGGCACTGTCCTCTCATGCGTTGGGTCCAC
TCAGTAGATGCCTGTTGAATTGGGTACGCGGCCAGCTTGGCTGTGGAATGTGTGTCAGTTAGGGTGTGGA
AAGTCCCCAGGCTCCCCAGCAGGCAGAAGTATGCAAAGCATGCATCTCAATTAGTCAGCAACCAGGTGTG
GAAAGTCCCCAGGCTCCCCAGCAGGCAGAAGTATGCAAAGCATGCATCTCAATTAGTCAGCAACCATAGT
CCCGCCCCTAACTCCGCCCATCCCGCCCCTAACTCCGCCCAGTTCCGCCCATTCTCCGCCCCATGGCTGA
CTAATTTTTTTTATTTATGCAGAGGCCGAGGCCGCCTCGGCCTCTGAGCTATTCCAGAAGTAGTGAGGAG
GCTTTTTTGGAGGCCTAGGCTTTTGCAAAAAGCTCCTCGATCGAGGAACTGAAAAACCAGAAAGTTAATT
CCCTATAGTGAGTCGTATTAAATTCGTAATCATGTCATAGCTGTTTCCTGTGTGAAATTGTTATCCGCTC
ACAATTCCACACAACATACGAGCCGGAAGCATAAAGTGTAAAGCCTGGGGTGCCTAATGAGCGAGCTAAC
TCACATTAATTGCGTTGCGCTCACTGCCCGCTTTCCAGTCGGGAAACCTGTCGTGCCAGCTGCATTAATG
AATCGGCCAACGCGCGGGGAGAGGCGGTTTGCGTATTGGGCGCTCTTCCGCTTCCTCGCTCACTGACTCG
CTGCGCTCGGTCGTTCGGCTGCGGCGAGCGGTATCAGCTCACTCAAAGGCGGTAATACGGTTATCCACAG
AATCAGGGGATAACGCAGGAAAGAACATGTGAGCAAAAGGCCAGCAAAAGGCCAGGAACCGTAA
Features (pLannotate 1.2.2; 19 found; start..end, strand, type, name):
     22..610     -  rep_origin     ori: high-copy-number ColE1/pMB1/pBR322/pUC origin of replication
    781..1641    -  CDS            AmpR: β-lactamase; bla; confers resistance to ampicillin, carbenicillin, and related antibiotics
   1642..1746    -  promoter       AmpR promoter: bla
   1773..2201    +  rep_origin     f1 ori (sequence partly withheld): f1 bacteriophage origin of replication; arrow indicates direction of (+) strand synthesis
   2232..2386    -  CDS            lacZα (fragment): LacZα fragment of β-galactosidase; lacZ fragment
   2546..2925    +  enhancer       CMV enhancer: human cytomegalovirus immediate early enhancer
   2927..3126    +  promoter       CMV promoter: human cytomegalovirus (CMV) immediate early promoter
   3166..3231    +  CDS            3xFLAG: three tandem FLAG® epitope tags, followed by an enterokinase cleavage site
   3235..3259    +  protein_bind   attB1: mutant version of attB; recombination site for the Gateway® BP reaction BP Clonase™
   3262..3624    +  CDS            LC3A: human LC3 protein; MAP1LC3A; Atg8 family member found on autophagosomes
   3629..3653    -  protein_bind   attB2: mutant version of attB; recombination site for the Gateway® BP reaction BP Clonase™
   3671..4293    +  polyA_signal   hGH poly(A) signal: human growth hormone polyadenylation signal
   4322..4651    +  promoter       SV40 promoter: SV40 enhancer and early promoter
   4694..4712    -  promoter       T7 promoter: promoter for bacteriophage T7 RNA polymerase
   4750..4766    -  protein_bind   lac operator: The lac repressor binds to the lac operator to inhibit transcription in E. coli. This inhibition can be relieved by adding lactose or isopropyl-β-D-thiogalactopyranoside (IPTG). lac repressor encoded by lacI
   4774..4804    -  promoter       lac promoter: promoter for the E. coli lac operon
   4819..4840    -  protein_bind   CAP binding site: CAP binding activates transcription in the presence of cAMP. E. coli catabolite activator protein
   4853..4945    -  CDS            lacI (fragment): lac repressor; lacI; The lac repressor binds to the lac operator to inhibit transcription in E. coli. This inhibition can be relieved by adding lactose or isopropyl-β-D-thiogalactopyranoside (IPTG).
   4947..5080    -  rep_origin     RSF ori (fragment): Plasmids containing the RSF 1030 origin of replication can be propagated in E. coli cells that contain additional plasmids with compatible origins.
