[The description below was written by a language model from this plasmid's Addgene catalogue record, the feature table of its GenBank file and pLannotate feature annotations shown in this document.]
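Description:
pCMV 3xFLAG-LC3A WT is a mammalian expression plasmid of about 5.1 kb that produces wild-type human LC3A (MAP1LC3A, microtubule-associated proteins 1A/1B light chain 3A) carrying an N-terminal 3xFLAG epitope. It was made by a Gateway LR reaction that transferred the LC3A open reading frame from a pDONR223 entry clone into a pCMV-tripleFLAG-Gateway destination vector. The coding sequence is therefore flanked by attB1 and attB2 sites, with attB1 forming a short linker between the tag and LC3A. In E. coli the plasmid replicates from a high-copy ColE1/pUC-type origin and is selected with ampicillin through the bla gene and its own promoter. An f1 origin and remnants of a lacZα/lac promoter cloning region, including M13 primer sites and a T7 promoter, remain from the backbone.

Expression is driven by the human cytomegalovirus immediate-early enhancer and promoter. This is followed by the 3xFLAG coding sequence (which includes an enterokinase site), the LC3A CDS, and a human growth hormone polyadenylation signal. An SV40 enhancer/early promoter lies downstream of the poly(A) signal, but no mammalian selection marker is annotated after it, so the plasmid appears suited to transient transfection rather than drug selection. The depositor's assembled map and the sequenced record differ by a few bases in length but agree on the layout of the features.

LC3A is an Atg8-family protein found on autophagosomes, and its C terminus is processed by ATG4 proteases before lipidation. The associated study examined the redundancy of human ATG4 isoforms in LC3/GABARAP processing. The tagged wild-type protein is suited to following LC3A expression and processing with anti-FLAG detection.
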