Addgene plasmid #123089: pCMV 3xFLAG-LC3A WT
Purpose: Expresses 3xFLAG-LC3A wild-type in mammalian cells.
Depositing lab: Robin Ketteler. Depositing organization: University College London. Publication: Redundancy of human ATG4 protease isoforms in autophagy and LC3/GABARAP processing revealed in cells. Agrotis A, Pengo N, Burden JJ, Ketteler R. Autophagy. 2019 Jan 21. doi: 10.1080/15548627.2019.1569925. PubMed 30661429.
Backbone
  Vector backbone: pCMV-tripleFLAG-Gateway
  Backbone size w/o insert (bp): 4711
  Vector type: Mammalian Expression
Growth in bacteria
  Bacterial resistance: Ampicillin, 100 μg/mL
  Growth temperature: 37°C
  Growth strain: DH5alpha
  Copy number: High Copy
Gene/Insert
  Gene/Insert name: Microtubule-associated proteins 1A/1B light chain 3A
  Species: H. sapiens (human)
  GenBank ID: NM_032514.3
  Entrez Gene: MAP1LC3A (a.k.a. ATG8E, LC3, LC3A, MAP1ALC3, MAP1BLC3)
  Promoter: CMV
  Tag / fusion protein: 3xFLAG (N terminal on backbone)
  Cloning method: Gateway Cloning
  Sequencing primers: 5′ CMVF_pCDNA3; 3′ hGH-PA-R
Terms and licenses: Academic/Nonprofit Terms; Industry Terms: Not Available to Industry
How to cite: pCMV 3xFLAG-LC3A WT was a gift from Robin Ketteler (Addgene plasmid # 123089 ; http://n2t.net/addgene:123089 ; RRID:Addgene_123089)
